Addgene plasmid #24943: pGL2B -938/+64
Depositing lab: Stephen Smale. Depositing organization: University of California, Los Angeles (UCLA). Publication: A prominent role for Sp1 during lipopolysaccharide-mediated induction of the IL-10 promoter in macrophages. Brightbill HD, Plevy SE, Modlin RL, Smale ST. J Immunol. 2000 Feb 15. 164(4):1940-51. PubMed 10657644.
Backbone
  Vector backbone: pGL2B
  Backbone manufacturer: Promega
  Backbone size w/o insert (bp): 5597
  Vector type: Luciferase
Growth in bacteria
  Bacterial resistance: Ampicillin, 100 μg/mL
  Growth temperature: 37°C
  Growth strain: DH5alpha
  Copy number: Unknown
Gene/Insert
  Gene/Insert name: IL-10 promoter
  Species: M. musculus (mouse)
  Insert size (bp): 1002
  Entrez Gene: Il10 (a.k.a. CSIF, If2a, Il-10)
  Tag / fusion protein: Luciferase (C terminal on insert)
  Cloning method: Restriction Enzyme
  Sequencing primers: 5′ N/A; 3′ LucNRev
Terms and licenses: Academic/Nonprofit Terms; Industry Terms: Not Available to Industry
How to cite: pGL2B -938/+64 was a gift from Stephen Smale (Addgene plasmid # 24943 ; http://n2t.net/addgene:24943 ; RRID:Addgene_24943)
