[The description below was written by a language model from this plasmid's Addgene catalogue record.]
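Description:
pGL2B -938/+64 is a luciferase reporter plasmid built on the Promega pGL2B (pGL2-Basic) backbone, a promoterless vector of about 5.6 kb whose firefly luciferase coding region has no eukaryotic promoter or enhancer of its own. It is propagated in E. coli under ampicillin selection. The record lists the copy number as unknown, and no feature table is provided, so the origin of replication and other backbone elements are not itemised here.

The insert is a roughly 1 kb fragment of the mouse Il10 (interleukin-10) promoter, placed by restriction cloning upstream of the luciferase gene. The name indicates that the fragment spans positions -938 to +64, presumably numbered relative to the transcription start site, which matches the stated insert size of 1002 bp. Although the catalogue lists luciferase as a C-terminal "tag" on the insert, the arrangement is best understood as a transcriptional reporter. The IL-10 regulatory sequence drives luciferase expression, so enzyme activity in transfected cells reads out promoter strength rather than producing a fusion protein.

The associated publication concerns lipopolysaccharide-mediated induction of the IL-10 promoter in macrophages and the role of Sp1 in that response. This suggests the construct is used in transient transfection assays to measure basal and LPS-inducible IL-10 promoter activity. The coordinate-based name also suggests it may be one of a series of promoter deletion or mutation constructs used to map the responsible cis-elements, though the record does not say so.
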