>Addgene plasmid #24943 | pGL2B -938/+64 | addgene partial sequence | sequence record 30879 | 24943 with F1ori-F 5'-GTGGACTCTTGTTCCAAACTGG
TATCTCGGTCTATTCTTTTGATTTATAAGGGATTTTGCCGATTTCGGCCTATTGGTTAAAAAATGAGCTG
ATTTAACAAAAATTTAACGCGAATTTTAACAAAATATTAACGCTTACAATTTGCCATTCGCCATTCAGGC
TGCGCAACTGTTGGGAAGGGCGATCGGTGCGGGCCTCTTCGCTATTACGCCAGCCCAAGCTACCATGATA
AGTAAGTAATATTAAGGTACGTGGAGGTTTTACTTGCTTTAAAAAACCTCCCACACCTCCCCCTGAACCT
GAAACATAAAATGAATGCAATTGTTGTTGTTAACTTGTTTATTGCAGCTTATAATGGTTACAAATAAAGC
AATAGCATCACAAATTTCACAAATAAAGCATTTTTTTCACTGCATTCTAGTTGTGGTTTGTCCAAACTCA
TCAATGTATCTTATGGTACTGTAACTGAGCTAACATAACCCGGGAGGTACCGAGCTCTTACGCGTGCTAG
CTCGAGAACAGGTACCAGGAGGACAAGTAGTTGCTTGCCCAGGGTACAGAATGAAAGGCAATAGGGGACT
CTAGGCGAATGTTCTTCCCACCCAAACTGAGGTAGTAGGAGAAGTCCCTACTGAAGGGAAGGTCCAGACA
TAATCAAAGGACTACCAGAGATCTCCCAGGTATCTGTAGAAGTACTAACATCTCCATCCTTCAACAGCTA
CAGGTTACACGTCTCCAAGGCTGGGACATTGTAAAACAGGGCCATGGTAAGGTCTACCCGACAGCACAGA
GCAAGCCTCCCAGAAGTCTGAGTTCCTTCTCCTAACTTCTCATGCTGGGATCTGAGCTTCTTCGTGAAAC
ACGGGGCAGAGGAGGCACCAGAACTCTCCTCTGACCAACTGCCCCACAGCACACATATCCTCAAAGGATA
GTCTTGAATACGTGAT
