>Addgene plasmid #24943 | pGL2B -938/+64 | addgene partial sequence | sequence record 30880 | 24943 with LucNrev
CTCAAGAAGATGNCGCCGGGCCTTTCTTTATGTTTTTGGCGTCTTCCATTTTACCAACAGTACCGGAATG
CCTAGCTTGATGGAGCTCTCTTTTCTGCAAGGCTGCCTTGTGGCTTTGGTAGTGCAAGAGCAAGTCTCTA
AATGTAGACCTCCTGTTCTTGGTCCCCCTTTTATACTGAAGGCTCAGTGGGGCCTTCCTGGCAAAGGTTT
TTGTTATTCAGGCTCCTCCTCCCTCTTCTAAACCATGCAATTTTTGAGTTTAATTTCTTTCTTTTTTTTT
TCCTTTCCCTTTTTTTTGCATTGTAAGCGCTAAAGAACTGGTCGGAATGAACTTCTGCATTACAGCTATT
TTTAGTATGGGCTACCTCTCTTTTAATTTTTTTTTCTTTTTAGCTTCTCAATACTAAAAGTTGTATTTCC
TGAGGCAGACAGCTGTTCTATGTACAGAGGCCCTCATCTGTGGATTCCATTCACGCACTCCCAGGTCATA
ATGACGTGGATAAATGGGCTATTCCAGAACATATTAGGATTGAGAAATAATTGTTTCCTCCANTCAACCN
GGGTNGAACGNCCGATATTT
